>Addgene plasmid #211573 | peMBD2mRFP (pc2389) | addgene full sequence | sequence record 422493 | Addgene NGS Result
CCGCCATGCATTAGTTATTAATAGTAATCAATTACGGGGTCATTAGTTCATAGCCCATATATGGAGTTCC
GCGTTACATAACTTACGGTAAATGGCCCGCCTGGCTGACCGCCCAACGACCCCCGCCCATTGACGTCAAT
AATGACGTATGTTCCCATAGTAACGCCAATAGGGACTTTCCATTGACGTCAATGGGTGGAGTATTTACGG
TAAACTGCCCACTTGGCAGTACATCAAGTGTATCATATGCCAAGTACGCCCCCTATTGACGTCAATGACG
GTAAATGGCCCGCCTGGCATTATGCCCAGTACATGACCTTATGGGACTTTCCTACTTGGCAGTACATCTA
CGTATTAGTCATCGCTATTACCATGGTGATGCGGTTTTGGCAGTACATCAATGGGCGTGGATAGCGGTTT
GACTCACGGGGATTTCCAAGTCTCCACCCCATTGACGTCAATGGGAGTTTGTTTTGGCACCAAAATCAAC
GGGACTTTCCAAAATGTCGTAACAACTCCGCCCCATTGACGCAAATGGGCGGTAGGCGTGTACGGTGGGA
GGTCTATATAAGCAGAGCTGGTTTAGTGAACCGTCAGATCCGCTAGCGCTACCGGACTCAGATCTCGAGC
TCAAGCTTCGAATTCAAAGGCCTACGTCGACGCCATGCGCGCGCACCCGGGGGGAGGCCGCTGCTGCCCG
GAGCAGGAGGAGGGGGAGAGCGCGGCGGGCGGCAGCGGCGCTGGCGGCGACTCCGCCATAGAGCAGGGGG
GCCAGGGCAGCGCGCTCGCTCCGTCCCCGGTGAGCGGCGTGCGCAGGGAAGGCGCTCGGGGCGGCGGCCG
TGGCCGGGGGCGGTGGAAGCAGGCGGCCCGGGGCGGCGGCGTCTGTGGCCGTGGCCGTGGCCGTGGCCGG
GGTCGGGGCCGTGGCCGGGGCCGGGGCCGGGGCCGCGGCCGTCCCCAGAGTGGCGGCAGCGGCCTTGGCG
GCGACGGCGGCGGCGGCGCGGGCGGCTGCGGCGTCGGCAGCGGTGGCGGCGTCGCCCCCCGGCGGGATCC
TGTCCCTTTCCCGTCGGGGAGCTCGGGGCCGGGGCCCAGGGGACCCCGGGCCACGGAGAGCGGGAAGAGG
ATGGACTGCCCGGCCCTCCCCCCCGGATGGAAGAAGGAGGAAGTGATCCGAAAATCAGGGCTCAGTGCTG
GCAAGAGCGATGTCTACTACTTCAGTCCAAGTGGTAAGAAGTTCAGAAGTAAACCTCAGCTGGCAAGATA
CCTGGGAAATGCTGTTGACCTTAGCAGTTTTGACTTCAGGACCGGCAAGATGATGCCTAGTAAATTACAG
AAGAACAAGCAGAGACTCCGGAATGACCCCCTCAATCAGAACAAGGGTAAACCAGACCTGAACACAACAT
TGCCAATTAGACAAACTGCATCAATTTTCAAGCAACCAGTAACCAAATTCACGAACCACCCGAGCAATAA
GGTGAAGTCAGACCCCCAGCGGATGAATGAACAACCACGTCAGCTTTTCTGGGAGAAGAGGCTACAAGGA
CTTAGCGCATCAGATGTAACAGAACAAATTATAAAAACCATGGAGCTACCTAAAGGTCTTCAAGGAGTCG
GTCCAGGTAGCAATGACGAGACCCTTCTGTCTGCTGTGGCCAGTGCTTTACACACAAGCTCTGCGCCCAT
CACAGGACAAGTCTCTGCTGCCGTGGAAAAGAACCCTGCTGTTTGGCTTAACACATCTCAACCCCTCTGC
AAAGCTTTCATTGTTACAGATGAAGACATTAGGAAACAGGAAGAGCGAGTCCAACAAGTACGCAAGAAAC
TGGAGGAGGCACTGATGGCCGACATCCTGTCCCGGGCTGCGGACACGGAGGAAGTAGACATTGACATGGA
CGATGGAGATGAGGCGTGCGGCCCGGTACCGCGGGCCCGGGATCCACCGGTCGACATGGCCTCCTCCGAG
GACGTCATCAAGGAGTTCATGCGCTTCAAGGTGCGCATGGAGGGCTCCGTGAACGGCCACGAGTTCGAGA
TCGAGGGCGAGGGCGAGGGCCGCCCCTACGAGGGCACCCAGACCGCCAAGCTGAAGGTGACCAAGGGCGG
CCCCCTGCCCTTCGCCTGGGACATCCTGTCCCCTCAGTTCCAGTACGGCTCCAAGGCCTACGTGAAGCAC
CCCGCCGACATCCCCGACTACTTGAAGCTGTCCTTCCCCGAGGGCTTCAAGTGGGAGCGCGTGATGAACT
TCGAGGACGGCGGCGTGGTGACCGTGACCCAGGACTCCTCCCTGCAGGACGGCGAGTTCATCTACAAGGT
GAAGCTGCGCGGCACCAACTTCCCCTCCGACGGCCCCGTAATGCAGAAGAAGACCATGGGCTGGGAGGCC
TCCACCGAGCGGATGTACCCCGAGGACGGCGCCCTGAAGGGCGAGATCAAGATGAGGCTGAAGCTGAAGG
ACGGCGGCCACTACGACGCCGAGGTCAAGACCACCTACATGGCCAAGAAGCCCGTGCAGCTGCCCGGCGC
CTACAAGACCGACATCAAGCTGGACATCACCTCCCACAACGAGGACTACACCATCGTGGAACAGTACGAG
CGCGCCGAGGGCCGCCACTCCACCGGCGCCGGCCTGTACAAGTAAAGCGGCCGCGACTCTAGATCATAAT
CAGCCATACCACATTTGTAGAGGTTTTACTTGCTTTAAAAAACCTCCCACACCTCCCCCTGAACCTGAAA
CATAAAATGAATGCAATTGTTGTTGTTAACTTGTTTATTGCAGCTTATAATGGTTACAAATAAAGCAATA
GCATCACAAATTTCACAAATAAAGCATTTTTTTCACTGCATTCTAGTTGTGGTTTGTCCAAACTCATCAA
TGTATCTTAAGGCGTAAATTGTAAGCGTTAATATTTTGTTAAAATTCGCGTTAAATTTTTGTTAAATCAG
CTCATTTTTTAACCAATAGGCCGAAATCGGCAAAATCCCTTATAAATCAAAAGAATAGACCGAGATAGGG
T
[37 nt withheld, positions 3012-3048]
AAAGAACGTGGACTCCAACGTCAAAGG
[49 nt withheld, positions 3076-3124]
T
[91 nt withheld, positions 3126-3216]
G
[124 nt withheld, positions 3218-3341]
CAGGTGGCACTTTTCGGGGAAATGTGCGCGGAACCCCTATTTGTTTATTTTTCTAAATACATTCAAATAT
GTATCCGCTCATGAGACAATAACCCTGATAAATGCTTCAATAATATTGAAAAAGGAAGAGTCCTGAGGCG
GAAAGAACCAGCTGTGGAATGTGTGTCAGTTAGGGTGTGGAAAGTCCCCAGGCTCCCCAGCAGGCAGAAG
TATGCAAAGCATGCATCTCAATTAGTCAGCAACCAGGTGTGGAAAGTCCCCAGGCTCCCCAGCAGGCAGA
AGTATGCAAAGCATGCATCTCAATTAGTCAGCAACCATAGTCCCGCCCCTAACTCCGCCCATCCCGCCCC
TAACTCCGCCCAGTTCCGCCCATTCTCCGCCCCATGGCTGACTAATTTTTTTTATTTATGCAGAGGCCGA
GGCCGCCTCGGCCTCTGAGCTATTCCAGAAGTAGTGAGGAGGCTTTTTTGGAGGCCTAGGCTTTTGCAAA
GATCGATCAAGAGACAGGATGAGGATCGTTTCGCATGATTGAACAAGATGGATTGCACGCAGGTTCTCCG
GCCGCTTGGGTGGAGAGGCTATTCGGCTATGACTGGGCACAACAGACAATCGGCTGCTCTGATGCCGCCG
TGTTCCGGCTGTCAGCGCAGGGGCGCCCGGTTCTTTTTGTCAAGACCGACCTGTCCGGTGCCCTGAATGA
ACTGCAAGACGAGGCAGCGCGGCTATCGTGGCTGGCCACGACGGGCGTTCCTTGCGCAGCTGTGCTCGAC
GTTGTCACTGAAGCGGGAAGGGACTGGCTGCTATTGGGCGAAGTGCCGGGGCAGGATCTCCTGTCATCTC
ACCTTGCTCCTGCCGAGAAAGTATCCATCATGGCTGATGCAATGCGGCGGCTGCATACGCTTGATCCGGC
TACCTGCCCATTCGACCACCAAGCGAAACATCGCATCGAGCGAGCACGTACTCGGATGGAAGCCGGTCTT
GTCGATCAGGATGATCTGGACGAAGAGCATCAGGGGCTCGCGCCAGCCGAACTGTTCGCCAGGCTCAAGG
CGAGCATGCCCGACGGCGAGGATCTCGTCGTGACCCATGGCGATGCCTGCTTGCCGAATATCATGGTGGA
AAATGGCCGCTTTTCTGGATTCATCGACTGTGGCCGGCTGGGTGTGGCGGACCGCTATCAGGACATAGCG
TTGGCTACCCGTGATATTGCTGAAGAGCTTGGCGGCGAATGGGCTGACCGCTTCCTCGTGCTTTACGGTA
TCGCCGCTCCCGATTCGCAGCGCATCGCCTTCTATCGCCTTCTTGACGAGTTCTTCTGAGCGGGACTCTG
GGGTTCGAAATGACCGACCAAGCGACGCCCAACCTGCCATCACGAGATTTCGATTCCACCGCCGCCTTCT
ATGAAAGGTTGGGCTTCGGAATCGTTTTCCGGGACGCCGGCTGGATGATCCTCCAGCGCGGGGATCTCAT
GCTGGAGTTCTTCGCCCACCCTAGGGGGAGGCTAACTGAAACACGGAAGGAGACAATACCGGAAGGAACC
CGCGCTATGACGGCAATAAAAAGACAGAATAAAACGCACGGTGTTGGGTCGTTTGTTCATAAACGCGGGG
TTCGGTCCCAGGGCTGGCACTCTGTCGATACCCCACCGAGACCCCATTGGGGCCAATACGCCCGCGTTTC
TTCCTTTTCCCCACCCCACCCCCCAAGTTCGGGTGAAGGCCCAGGGCTCGCAGCCAACGTCGGGGCGGCA
GGCCCTGCCATAGCCTCAGGTTACTCATATATACTTTAGATTGATTTAAAACTTCATTTTTAATTTAAAA
GGATCTAGGTGAAGATCCTTTTTGATAATCTCATGACCAAAATCCCTTAACGTGAGTTTTCGTTCCACTG
AGCGTCAGACCCCGTAGAAAAGATCAAAGGATCTTCTTGAGATCCTTTTTTTCTGCGCGTAATCTGCTGC
TTGCAAACAAAAAAACCACCGCTACCAGCGGTGGTTTGTTTGCCGGATCAAGAGCTACCAACTCTTTTTC
CGAAGGTAACTGGCTTCAGCAGAGCGCAGATACCAAATACTGTTCTTCTAGTGTAGCCGTAGTTAGGCCA
CCACTTCAAGAACTCTGTAGCACCGCCTACATACCTCGCTCTGCTAATCCTGTTACCAGTGGCTGCTGCC
AGTGGCGATAAGTCGTGTCTTACCGGGTTGGACTCAAGACGATAGTTACCGGATAAGGCGCAGCGGTCGG
GCTGAACGGGGGGTTCGTGCACACAGCCCAGCTTGGAGCGAACGACCTACACCGAACTGAGATACCTACA
GCGTGAGCTATGAGAAAGCGCCACGCTTCCCGAAGGGAGAAAGGCGGACAGGTATCCGGTAAGCGGCAGG
GTCGGAACAGGAGAGCGCACGAGGGAGCTTCCAGGGGGAAACGCCTGGTATCTTTATAGTCCTGTCGGGT
TTCGCCACCTCTGACTTGAGCGTCGATTTTTGTGATGCTCGTCAGGGGGGCGGAGCCTATGGAAAAACGC
CAGCAACGCGGCCTTTTTACGGTTCCTGGCCTTTTGCTGGCCTTTTGCTCACATGTTCTTTCCTGCGTTA
TCCCCTGATTCTGTGGATAACCGTATTA
Features (pLannotate 1.2.2; 16 found; start..end, strand, type, name):
     72..375     +  enhancer       CMV enhancer: human cytomegalovirus immediate early enhancer
    376..579     +  promoter       CMV promoter: human cytomegalovirus (CMV) immediate early promoter
    602..645     +  misc_feature   MCS (fragment): multiple cloning site
    665..1906    +  CDS            MBD2: MBD2_HUMAN - Experimental evidence at protein level: Swiss-Prot protein existence level 1. Binds CpG islands in promoters where the DNA is methylated at position 5 of cytosine within CpG dinucleotides. Binds hemimethylated DNA as well. Recruits histone deacetylases and DNA methyltransferases. Acts as transcriptional repressor and plays a role in gene silencing. Functions as a scaffold protein, targeting GATAD2A and GATAD2B to chromatin to promote repression. May enhance the activation of some unmethylated cAMP-responsive promoters. From Homo sapiens (Human).
   1914..1941    +  misc_feature   MCS (fragment): multiple cloning site
   1946..2620    +  CDS            mRFP1: mRFP1 is a basic (constitutively fluorescent) red fluorescent protein published in 2002, derived from Discosoma sp.. It is reported to be a somewhat slowly-maturing monomer with low acid sensitivity.
   2652..2735    +  CDS            large T antigen (fragment): large T antigen from SV40 (simian virus 40)
   2758..2879    +  polyA_signal   SV40 poly(A) signal: SV40 polyadenylation signal
   2913..3341    -  rep_origin     f1 ori (sequence partly withheld): f1 bacteriophage origin of replication; arrow indicates direction of (+) strand synthesis
   3368..3472    +  promoter       AmpR promoter: bla
   3474..3831    +  promoter       SV40 promoter: SV40 enhancer and early promoter
   3866..4660    +  CDS            NeoR/KanR: aminoglycoside phosphotransferase from Tn5; aph(3')-II (or nptII); confers resistance to neomycin, kanamycin, and G418 (Geneticin®)
   4681..4833    +  CDS            ble (fragment): BLE_KLEPN - Experimental evidence at protein level: Swiss-Prot protein existence level 1. Binding protein with a strong affinity to the bleomycin family of antibiotics. Binds to CL990; an antimitotic-antibiotic compound. From Klebsiella pneumoniae.
   4892..4939    +  polyA_signal   HSV TK poly(A) signal: herpes simplex virus thymidine kinase polyadenylation signal (Cole and Stacy, 1985)
   5030..5046    -  polyA_signal   bGH poly(A) signal (fragment): bovine growth hormone polyadenylation signal
   5268..5856    +  rep_origin     ori: high-copy-number ColE1/pMB1/pBR322/pUC origin of replication
