[The description below was written by a language model from this plasmid's Addgene catalogue record and pLannotate feature annotations shown in this document.]
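Description:
peMBD2mRFP (pc2389) is a mammalian expression plasmid built on the pmRFP-N2 backbone that produces full-length mouse methyl-CpG binding domain protein 2 (MBD2) fused to the monomeric red fluorescent protein mRFP1. Transcription is driven by the human cytomegalovirus immediate early enhancer and promoter and terminated by an SV40 polyadenylation signal. The MBD2 coding sequence was inserted by restriction cloning between EcoRI and KpnI sites in the multiple cloning site.

The records disagree on a few points. The catalogue lists the RFP tag as N-terminal on the insert, but in the sequenced record the MBD2 reading frame lies upstream of mRFP1, separated only by a short polylinker remnant. This fits an N-series vector and implies that the fluorescent protein sits at the C-terminus of MBD2. The automated annotation matched the insert to the human MBD2 protein entry, whereas the depositor gives mouse as the species, which probably reflects homology-based labelling. The catalogue size of 4700 bp appears to refer to the empty backbone, since the full sequence is 5,959 nt.

In bacteria the plasmid replicates from a high-copy ColE1/pUC-type origin, and it also carries an f1 origin. A single Tn5 aminoglycoside phosphotransferase gene (NeoR/KanR) sits behind tandem bacterial (bla) and SV40 early promoters and is followed by an HSV TK polyadenylation signal. It confers kanamycin resistance in E. coli and G418 resistance in transfected mammalian cells.

MBD2 binds methylated CpG DNA and acts in transcriptional repression. The red fusion allows its localisation to be followed in mammalian cells, and the associated study examined homo- and hetero-interactions of MeCP2 and MBD2.
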