Addgene plasmid #211573: peMBD2mRFP (pc2389)
Purpose: Expresses fl. MBD2 RFP tagged in mammalian cells
Depositing lab: Cristina Cardoso. Depositing organization: Technische Universitaet Darmstadt. Publication: Direct homo- and hetero-interactions of MeCP2 and MBD2. Becker A, Allmann L, Hofstatter M, Casa V, Weber P, Lehmkuhl A, Herce HD, Cardoso MC. PLoS One. 2013;8(1):e53730. doi: 10.1371/journal.pone.0053730. Epub 2013 Jan 15. PubMed 23335972.
Backbone
  Vector backbone: pmRFP-N2
  Total vector size (bp): 4700
  Vector type: Mammalian Expression
  Selectable markers: Neomycin (select with G418)
Growth in bacteria
  Bacterial resistance: Kanamycin, 50 μg/mL
  Growth temperature: 37°C
  Growth strain: DH5alpha
  Copy number: High Copy
Gene/Insert
  Gene/Insert name: MBD2 (alt name: Mus musculus methyl-CpG binding domain protein 2)
  Species: M. musculus (mouse)
  Promoter: CMV
  Tag / fusion protein: RFP (N terminal on insert)
  Cloning method: Restriction Enzyme; 5′ cloning site EcoRI (unknown if destroyed); 3′ cloning site KpnI (unknown if destroyed)
  Sequencing primers: 5′ CGCAAATGGGCGGTAGGCGTG; 3′ GTGTTGCTCCTGATGTGGTAGC
Terms and licenses: Academic/Nonprofit Terms; Industry Terms: Not Available to Industry
How to cite: peMBD2mRFP (pc2389) was a gift from Cristina Cardoso (Addgene plasmid # 211573 ; http://n2t.net/addgene:211573 ; RRID:Addgene_211573)
